Addgene plasmid #81695: pDONR223_MAP2K1_p.K57T
Purpose: Gateway Donor vector containing MAP2K1, part of the Target Accelerator Plasmid Collection.
Depositing lab: Jesse Boehm & William Hahn & David Root. Depositing organization: Broad Institute. Publication: Systematic Functional Interrogation of Rare Cancer Variants Identifies Oncogenic Alleles. Kim E, Ilic N, Shrestha Y, Zou L, Kamburov A, Zhu C, Yang X, Lubonja R, Tran N, Nguyen C, Lawrence MS, Piccioni F, Bagul M, Doench JG, Chouinard CR, Wu X, Hogstrom L, Natoli T, Tamayo P, Horn H, Corsello SM, Lage K, Root DE, Subramanian A, Golub TR, Getz G, Boehm JS, Hahn WC. Cancer Discov. 2016 Jul;6(7):714-26. doi: 10.1158/2159-8290.CD-16-0160. Epub 2016 May 4. PubMed 27147599.
Backbone
  Vector backbone: pDONR223
  Backbone manufacturer: Invitrogen
  Backbone size w/o insert (bp): 2790
  Vector type: Gateway Entry vector
Growth in bacteria
  Bacterial resistance: Spectinomycin, 50 μg/mL
  Growth temperature: 37°C
  Growth strain: DH5alpha
  Copy number: High Copy
Gene/Insert
  Gene/Insert name: MAP2K1 (alt name: NM_002755.3)
  Species: H. sapiens (human)
  Mutation: K57T; I310N
  Entrez Gene: MAP2K1 (a.k.a. CFC3, MAPKK1, MEK1, MEL, MKK1, PRKMK1)
  Promoter: None
  Cloning method: Gateway Cloning
  Sequencing primers: 5′ M13pUC-fwd; 3′ M13-Rev
Terms and licenses: Academic/Nonprofit Terms; Industry Terms: Not Available to Industry
Depositor comments: Closed state: stop codon immediately follows insert
How to cite: pDONR223_MAP2K1_p.K57T was a gift from Jesse Boehm & William Hahn & David Root (Addgene plasmid # 81695 ; http://n2t.net/addgene:81695 ; RRID:Addgene_81695)
