[The description below was written by a language model from this plasmid's Addgene catalogue record and pLannotate feature annotations shown in this document.]
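Description:
pDONR223_MAP2K1_p.K57T is a Gateway entry clone built on the Invitrogen pDONR223 backbone, carrying a mutant human MAP2K1 (MEK1) open reading frame. It belongs to the Target Accelerator Plasmid Collection, a set of cancer-associated variant alleles assembled for systematic functional testing. The plasmid is maintained in E. coli through a high-copy ColE1/pUC-type origin and selected with spectinomycin, conferred by the aadA (SmR) aminoglycoside adenylyltransferase gene. This gene lies downstream of a fragment of the class 1 integron Pc promoter. The sequenced plasmid is 3,975 nt. The short lacI, lacZα and gentamicin-resistance fragments that were also annotated are backbone remnants rather than functional genes.

The MAP2K1 coding sequence is flanked by two attL recombination sites in opposite orientation. The annotation tool labels both as attL3 variants. These sites allow the ORF to be moved by an LR Clonase reaction into any compatible Gateway destination vector. The record lists two substitutions, K57T (the variant in the plasmid name) and an additional I310N change. The clone is in the "closed" configuration, with a stop codon directly after the insert, so it suits native or N-terminally tagged expression but not C-terminal fusions. No promoter drives the insert in this vector. rrnB T1 and T2 terminators sit upstream of the cassette to insulate it from read-through transcription, and a T7 promoter lies beyond the 3′ attL site, pointing back toward the insert. MAP2K1 encodes the dual-specificity kinase that acts downstream of RAF in the MAPK/ERK cascade. The plasmid serves as a shuttle source for making expression constructs to assess the functional or oncogenic consequences of this variant.
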