Features (pLannotate 1.2.2; 12 found; start..end, strand, type, name):
     15..603     +  rep_origin     ori: high-copy-number ColE1/pMB1/pBR322/pUC origin of replication
    786..878     +  CDS            lacI (fragment): lac repressor; lacI; The lac repressor binds to the lac operator to inhibit transcription in E. coli. This inhibition can be relieved by adding lactose or isopropyl-β-D-thiogalactopyranoside (IPTG).
    933..960     -  terminator     rrnB T2 terminator: transcription terminator T2 from the E. coli rrnB gene
   1092..1135    +  terminator     rrnB T1 terminator: Escherichia coli rrnB; transcription terminator T1 from the E. coli rrnB gene
   1182..1218    -  CDS            lacZα (fragment): LacZα fragment of β-galactosidase; lacZ fragment
   1235..1330    +  protein_bind   attL3: mutant version of attL; recombination site for the Gateway® LR reaction LR Clonase™
   1336..2514    +  CDS            MAP2K1: MP2K1_HUMAN - Also known as MEK1, PRKMK1. Experimental evidence at protein level: Swiss-Prot protein existence level 1. Dual specificity protein kinase which acts as an essential component of the MAP kinase signal transduction pathway. Binding of extracellular ligands such as growth factors, cytokines and hormones to their cell-surface receptors activates RAS and this initiates RAF1 activation. RAF1 then further activates the dual-specificity protein kinases MAP2K1/MEK1 and MAP2K2/MEK2. Both MAP2K1/MEK1 and MAP2K2/MEK2 function specifically in the MAPK/ERK cascade, and catalyze the concomitant
   2522..2617    -  protein_bind   attL3: mutant version of attL; recombination site for the Gateway® LR reaction LR Clonase™
   2636..2654    -  promoter       T7 promoter: promoter for bacteriophage T7 RNA polymerase
   2844..2867    +  promoter       Pc promoter (fragment): intI1 (promoter lies within the coding sequence); class 1 integron promoter
   3043..3099    +  CDS            GmR (fragment): gentamycin acetyltransferase; aacC1; confers resistance to gentamycin
   3106..3897    +  CDS            SmR: aminoglycoside adenylyltransferase (Murphy, 1985); aadA; confers resistance to spectinomycin and streptomycin
>Addgene plasmid #81695 | pDONR223_MAP2K1_p.K57T | addgene full sequence | sequence record 168599 | Addgene NGS Result
ATCAAAGGATCTTCTTGAGATCCTTTTTTTCTGCGCGTAATCTGCTGCTTGCAAACAAAAAAACCACCGC
TACCAGCGGTGGTTTGTTTGCCGGATCAAGAGCTACCAACTCTTTTTCCGAAGGTAACTGGCTTCAGCAG
AGCGCAGATACCAAATACTGTTCTTCTAGTGTAGCCGTAGTTAGGCCACCACTTCAAGAACTCTGTAGCA
CCGCCTACATACCTCGCTCTGCTAATCCTGTTACCAGTGGCTGCTGCCAGTGGCGATAAGTCGTGTCTTA
CCGGGTTGGACTCAAGACGATAGTTACCGGATAAGGCGCAGCGGTCGGGCTGAACGGGGGGTTCGTGCAC
ACAGCCCAGCTTGGAGCGAACGACCTACACCGAACTGAGATACCTACAGCGTGAGCTATGAGAAAGCGCC
ACGCTTCCCGAAGGGAGAAAGGCGGACAGGTATCCGGTAAGCGGCAGGGTCGGAACAGGAGAGCGCACGA
GGGAGCTTCCAGGGGGAAACGCCTGGTATCTTTATAGTCCTGTCGGGTTTCGCCACCTCTGACTTGAGCG
TCGATTTTTGTGATGCTCGTCAGGGGGGCGGAGCCTATGGAAAAACGCCAGCAACGCGGCCTTTTTACGG
TTCCTGGCCTTTTGCTGGCCTTTTGCTCACATGTTCTTTCCTGCGTTATCCCCTGATTCTGTGGATAACC
GTATTACCGCCTTTGAGTGAGCTGATACCGCTCGCCGCAGCCGAACGACCGAGCGCAGCGAGTCAGTGAG
CGAGGAAGCGGAAGAGCGCCCAATACGCAAACCGCCTCTCCCCGCGCGTTGGCCGATTCATTAATGCAGC
TGGCACGACAGGTTTCCCGACTGGAAAGCGGGCAGTGAGCGCAACGCAATTAATACGCGTACCGCTAGCC
AGGAAGAGTTTGTAGAAACGCAAAAAGGCCATCCGTCAGGATGGCCTTCTGCTTAGTTTGATGCCTGGCA
GTTTATGGCGGGCGTCCTGCCCGCCACCCTCCGGGCCGTTGCTTCACAACGTTCAAATCCGCTCCCGGCG
GATTTGTCCTACTCAGGAGAGCGTTCACCGACAAACAACAGATAAAACGAAAGGCCCAGTCTTCCGACTG
AGCCTTTCGTTTTATTTGATGCCTGGCAGTTCCCTACTCTCGCGTTAACGCTAGCATGGATGTTTTCCCA
GTCACGACGTTGTAAAACGACGGCCAGTCTTAAGCTCGGGCCCCAAATAATGATTTTATTTTGACTGATA
GTGACCTGTTCGTTGCAACAAATTGATGAGCAATGCTTTTTTATAATGCCAACTTTGTACAAAAAAGTTG
GCACCATGCCCAAGAAGAAGCCGACGCCCATCCAGCTGAACCCGGCCCCCGACGGCTCTGCAGTTAACGG
GACCAGCTCTGCGGAGACCAACTTGGAGGCCTTGCAGAAGAAGCTGGAGGAGCTAGAGCTTGATGAGCAG
CAGCGAAAGCGCCTTGAGGCCTTTCTTACCCAGACGCAGAAGGTGGGAGAACTGAAGGATGACGACTTTG
AGAAGATCAGTGAGCTGGGGGCTGGCAATGGCGGTGTGGTGTTCAAGGTCTCCCACAAGCCTTCTGGCCT
GGTCATGGCCAGAAAGCTAATTCATCTGGAGATCAAACCCGCAATCCGGAACCAGATCATAAGGGAGCTG
CAGGTTCTGCATGAGTGCAACTCTCCGTACATCGTGGGCTTCTATGGTGCGTTCTACAGCGATGGCGAGA
TCAGTATCTGCATGGAGCACATGGATGGAGGTTCTCTGGATCAAGTCCTGAAGAAAGCTGGAAGAATTCC
TGAACAAATTTTAGGAAAAGTTAGCATTGCTGTAATAAAAGGCCTGACATATCTGAGGGAGAAGCACAAG
ATCATGCACAGAGATGTCAAGCCCTCCAACATCCTAGTCAACTCCCGTGGGGAGATCAAGCTCTGTGACT
TTGGGGTCAGCGGGCAGCTCATCGACTCCATGGCCAACTCCTTCGTGGGCACAAGGTCCTACATGTCGCC
AGAAAGACTCCAGGGGACTCATTACTCTGTGCAGTCAGACATCTGGAGCATGGGACTGTCTCTGGTAGAG
ATGGCGGTTGGGAGGTATCCCATCCCTCCTCCAGATGCCAAGGAGCTGGAGCTGATGTTTGGGTGCCAGG
TGGAAGGAGATGCGGCTGAGACCCCACCCAGGCCAAGGACCCCCGGGAGGCCCCTTAGCTCATACGGAAT
GGACAGCCGACCTCCCATGGCAAATTTTGAGTTGTTGGATTACATAGTCAACGAGCCTCCTCCAAAACTG
CCCAGTGGAGTGTTCAGTCTGGAATTTCAAGATTTTGTGAATAAATGCTTAATAAAAAACCCCGCAGAGA
GAGCAGATTTGAAGCAACTCATGGTTCATGCTTTTATCAAGAGATCTGATGCTGAGGAAGTGGATTTTGC
AGGTTGGCTCTGCTCCACCATCGGCCTTAACCAGCCCAGCACACCAACCCATGCTGCTGGCGTCTAATTG
CCAACTTTCTTGTACAAAGTTGGCATTATAAGAAAGCATTGCTTATCAATTTGTTGCAACGAACAGGTCA
CTATCAGTCAAAATAAAATCATTATTTGCCATCCAGCTGATATCCCCTATAGTGAGTCGTATTACATGGT
CATAGCTGTTTCCTGGCAGCTCTGGCCCGTGTCTCAAAATCTCTGATGTTACATTGCACAAGATAAAAAT
ATATCATCATGCCTCCTCTAGACCAGCCAGGACAGAAATGCCTCGACTTCGCTGCTACCCAAGGTTGCCG
GGTGACGCACACCGTGGAAACGGATGAAGGCACGAACCCAGTGGACATAAGCCTGTTCGGTTCGTAAGCT
GTAATGCAAGTAGCGTATGCGCTCACGCAACTGGTCCAGAACCTTGACCGAACGCAGCGGTGGTAACGGC
GCAGTGGCGGTTTTCATGGCTTGTTATGACTGTTTTTTTGGGGTACAGTCTATGCCTCGGGCATCCAAGC
AGCAAGCGCGTTACGCCGTGGGTCGATGTTTGATGTTATGGAGCAGCAACGATGTTACGCAGCAGGGCAG
TCGCCCTAAAACAAAGTTAAACATTATGAGGGAAGCGGTGATCGCCGAAGTATCGACTCAACTATCAGAG
GTAGTTGGCGTCATCGAGCGCCATCTCGAACCGACGTTGCTGGCCGTACATTTGTACGGCTCCGCAGTGG
ATGGCGGCCTGAAGCCACACAGTGATATTGATTTGCTGGTTACGGTGACCGTAAGGCTTGATGAAACAAC
GCGGCGAGCTTTGATCAACGACCTTTTGGAAACTTCGGCTTCCCCTGGAGAGAGCGAGATTCTCCGCGCT
GTAGAAGTCACCATTGTTGTGCACGACGACATCATTCCGTGGCGTTATCCAGCTAAGCGCGAACTGCAAT
TTGGAGAATGGCAGCGCAATGACATTCTTGCAGGTATCTTCGAGCCAGCCACGATCGACATTGATCTGGC
TATCTTGCTGACAAAAGCAAGAGAACATAGCGTTGCCTTGGTAGGTCCAGCGGCGGAGGAACTCTTTGAT
CCGGTTCCTGAACAGGATCTATTTGAGGCGCTAAATGAAACCTTAACGCTATGGAACTCGCCGCCCGACT
GGGCTGGCGATGAGCGAAATGTAGTGCTTACGTTGTCCCGCATTTGGTACAGCGCAGTAACCGGCAAAAT
CGCGCCGAAGGATGTCGCTGCCGACTGGGCAATGGAGCGCCTGCCGGCCCAGTATCAGCCCGTCATACTT
GAAGCTAGACAGGCTTATCTTGGACAAGAAGAAGATCGCTTGGCCTCGCGCGCAGATCAGTTGGAAGAAT
TTGTCCACTACGTGAAAGGCGAGATCACCAAGGTAGTCGGCAAATAACCCTCGAGCCACCCATGACCAAA
ATCCCTTAACGTGAGTTACGCGTCGTTCCACTGAGCGTCAGACCCCGTAGAAAAG
