>Addgene plasmid #81695 | pDONR223_MAP2K1_p.K57T | depositor partial sequence | sequence record 155014 | Insert sequence
ATGCCCAAGAAGAAGCCGACGCCCATCCAGCTGAACCCGGCCCCCGACGGCTCTGCAGTTAACGGGACCA
GCTCTGCGGAGACCAACTTGGAGGCCTTGCAGAAGAAGCTGGAGGAGCTAGAGCTTGATGAGCAGCAGCG
AAAGCGCCTTGAGGCCTTTCTTACCCAGACGCAGAAGGTGGGAGAACTGAAGGATGACGACTTTGAGAAG
ATCAGTGAGCTGGGGGCTGGCAATGGCGGTGTGGTGTTCAAGGTCTCCCACAAGCCTTCTGGCCTGGTCA
TGGCCAGAAAGCTAATTCATCTGGAGATCAAACCCGCAATCCGGAACCAGATCATAAGGGAGCTGCAGGT
TCTGCATGAGTGCAACTCTCCGTACATCGTGGGCTTCTATGGTGCGTTCTACAGCGATGGCGAGATCAGT
ATCTGCATGGAGCACATGGATGGAGGTTCTCTGGATCAAGTCCTGAAGAAAGCTGGAAGAATTCCTGAAC
AAATTTTAGGAAAAGTTAGCATTGCTGTAATAAAAGGCCTGACATATCTGAGGGAGAAGCACAAGATCAT
GCACAGAGATGTCAAGCCCTCCAACATCCTAGTCAACTCCCGTGGGGAGATCAAGCTCTGTGACTTTGGG
GTCAGCGGGCAGCTCATCGACTCCATGGCCAACTCCTTCGTGGGCACAAGGTCCTACATGTCGCCAGAAA
GACTCCAGGGGACTCATTACTCTGTGCAGTCAGACATCTGGAGCATGGGACTGTCTCTGGTAGAGATGGC
GGTTGGGAGGTATCCCATCCCTCCTCCAGATGCCAAGGAGCTGGAGCTGATGTTTGGGTGCCAGGTGGAA
GGAGATGCGGCTGAGACCCCACCCAGGCCAAGGACCCCCGGGAGGCCCCTTAGCTCATACGGAATGGACA
GCCGACCTCCCATGGCAAATTTTGAGTTGTTGGATTACATAGTCAACGAGCCTCCTCCAAAACTGCCCAG
TGGAGTGTTCAGTCTGGAATTTCAAGATTTTGTGAATAAATGCTTAATAAAAAACCCCGCAGAGAGAGCA
GATTTGAAGCAACTCATGGTTCATGCTTTTATCAAGAGATCTGATGCTGAGGAAGTGGATTTTGCAGGTT
GGCTCTGCTCCACCATCGGCCTTAACCAGCCCAGCACACCAACCCATGCTGCTGGCGTC
